Addgene plasmid #146338: pAc5.1B-lambdaN-HA-DmAGO1-PAZ6mut-siRNAres_F
Purpose: Insect Expression of DmAGO1-PAZ6mut-siRNAres
Depositing lab: Elisa Izaurralde. Depositing organization: Max Planck Institute for Developmental Biology. Publication: A C-terminal silencing domain in GW182 is essential for miRNA function. Eulalio A, Helms S, Fritzsch C, Fauser M, Izaurralde E. RNA. 2009 Jun;15(6):1067-77. doi: 10.1261/rna.1605509. Epub 2009 Apr 21. PubMed 19383769.
Backbone
  Vector backbone: Unknown
  Vector type: Insect Expression
Growth in bacteria
  Bacterial resistance: Ampicillin, 100 μg/mL
  Growth temperature: 37°C
  Growth strain: DH5alpha
  Copy number: Low Copy
Gene/Insert
  Gene/Insert name: DmAGO1-PAZ6mut-siRNAres
  Species: D. melanogaster (fly)
  Mutation: variation with 2 non silent mutations compared to the sequence given by NCBI:NM_166020.1
  Entrez Gene: AGO1 (a.k.a. Dmel_CG6671, AGO-1, Ago, Ago-1, Ago1, Agp1, CG6671, Dm Ago1, DmAgo1, Dmel\CG6671, MRE20, ago-1, ago1, ago1-1, anon-WO0257455.29, argonaute1, dAGO1, dAgo1, dmAgo1, l(2)04845, l(2)4845, l(2)k00208, l(2)k08121)
  Cloning method: Unknown
Terms and licenses: Academic/Nonprofit Terms; Industry Terms: Not Available to Industry
Depositor comments: Plasmids from this collection were made available to the research community and donated after the lab closed. Please note that the sequence provided by the depositing laboratory may be theoretical/predicted or based on Sanger sequencing results. There may be discrepancies between sequencing results obtained by Addgene and the depositor sequence. If an Addgene verified sequence is not available, please contact before placing your order to request that our lab fully sequence the plasmid.
How to cite: pAc5.1B-lambdaN-HA-DmAGO1-PAZ6mut-siRNAres_F was a gift from Elisa Izaurralde (Addgene plasmid # 146338 ; http://n2t.net/addgene:146338 ; RRID:Addgene_146338)
