[The description below was written by a language model from this plasmid's Addgene catalogue record and pLannotate feature annotations shown in this document.]
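Description:
pAc5.1B-lambdaN-HA-DmAGO1-PAZ6mut-siRNAres_F is an 8,410 nt insect expression plasmid for producing a tagged, mutant form of Drosophila melanogaster Argonaute 1 (AGO1) in fly cells. The catalogue lists the backbone as unknown, although the name and feature layout point to a pAc5.1B-type vector. It is maintained in E. coli through a ColE1/pUC-type origin and selected with ampicillin via the bla gene and its promoter. The record describes it as low copy even though the annotated origin is of the high-copy class. A fragment of a tetracycline resistance gene is also annotated; as a fragment it is presumably backbone residue rather than a usable marker.

Expression is driven by the constitutive Drosophila actin 5C promoter. Downstream lies a short fragment of the bacteriophage lambda N protein, followed by an HA epitope and then the AGO1 coding sequence. The automated annotation labels this open reading frame as rat Ago2, which reflects homology among Argonaute proteins rather than the actual insert. The lambda N peptide binds BoxB RNA hairpins, so the fusion can be tethered to a BoxB-containing reporter mRNA, and HA allows detection or immunoprecipitation. A V5 tag from the vector lies after the insert, but the record does not show whether it is translated in frame. An SV40 polyadenylation signal follows.

The name indicates mutations in the PAZ domain ("PAZ6mut") and an siRNA-resistant version, presumably so the transgene escapes knockdown of endogenous AGO1 in complementation experiments, but the specific changes are not given. The record notes two non-silent differences from the reference transcript. The associated study concerns GW182 and miRNA-mediated silencing. The depositor sequence may be theoretical.
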