Features (pLannotate 1.2.2; 11 found; start..end, strand, type, name):
     56..2568    +  promoter       Ac5 promoter: Drosophila melanogaster actin 5C promoter
   2589..2654    +  CDS            N (fragment): REGN_LAMBD - Experimental evidence at protein level: Swiss-Prot protein existence level 1. Plays a role as a transcriptional antitermination factor that allows the virus to initiate its lytic phase. Activates expression of the delayed viral early genes by modifying host RNA polymerase (RNAP) into a form that is resistant to termination signals. This antitermination function requires the host NusA protein which serves to stabilize the interaction between antitermination protein N and host RNA polymerase. From Escherichia phage lambda (Bacteriophage lambda).
   2685..2711    +  CDS            3xHA (fragment): three tandem HA epitope tags
   3060..5663    +  CDS            Ago2: AGO2_RAT - Also known as Eif2c2. Experimental evidence at protein level: Swiss-Prot protein existence level 1. Required for RNA-mediated gene silencing (RNAi) by the RNA- induced silencing complex (RISC). The 'minimal RISC' appears to include AGO2 bound to a short guide RNA such as a microRNA (miRNA) or short interfering RNA (siRNA). These guide RNAs direct RISC to complementary mRNAs that are targets for RISC-mediated gene silencing. The precise mechanism of gene silencing depends on the degree of complementarity between the miRNA or siRNA and its target. Binding of RISC to a perfectly comple
   5695..5736    +  CDS            V5 tag: epitope tag from simian virus 5
   5836..5970    -  polyA_signal   SV40 poly(A) signal: SV40 polyadenylation signal
   5993..6077    -  CDS            large T antigen (fragment): large T antigen from SV40 (simian virus 40)
   6078..6548    +  CDS            TcR (fragment): tetracycline efflux protein; tet; confers resistance to tetracycline
   6592..7180    -  rep_origin     ori: high-copy-number ColE1/pMB1/pBR322/pUC origin of replication
   7351..8211    -  CDS            AmpR: β-lactamase; bla; confers resistance to ampicillin, carbenicillin, and related antibiotics
   8212..8316    -  promoter       AmpR promoter: bla
>Addgene plasmid #146338 | pAc5.1B-lambdaN-HA-DmAGO1-PAZ6mut-siRNAres_F | depositor full sequence | sequence record 288783 | Full Sequence
CTTCAAGGAATTAATTCTATATTCTAAAAACACAAATGATACTTCTAAAAAAAATCATGAATGGCATCAA
CTCTGAATCAAATCTTTGCAGATGCACCTACTTCTCATTTCCACTGTCACATCATTTTTCCAGATCTCGC
TGCCTGTTATGTGGCCCACAAACCAAGACACGTTTTATGGCCATTAAAGCTGGCTGATCGTCGCCAAACA
CCAAATACATATCAATATGTACATTCGAGAAAGAAGCGATCAAAGAAGCGTCTTCGGGCGAGTAGGAGAA
TGCGGAGGAGAAGGAGAACGAGCTGATCTAGTATCTCTCCACAATCCAATGCCAACTGACCAACTGGCCA
TATTCGGAGCAATTTGAAGCCAATTTCCATCGCCTGGCGATCGCTCCATTCTTGGCTATATGTTTTTCAC
CGTTCCCGGGGCCATTTTCAAAGACTCGTCGGTAAGATAAGATTGTGTCACTCGCTGTCTCTCTTCATTT
GTCGAAGAATGCTGAGGAATTTCGCGATGACGTCGGCGAGTATTTTGAAGAATGAGAATAATTTGTATTT
ATACGAAAATCAGTTAGTGGAATTTTCTACAAAAACATGTTATCTATAGATAATTTTGTTGCAAAATATG
TTGACTATGACAAAGATTGTATGTATATACCTTTAATGTATTCTCATTTTCTTATGTATTTATAATGGCA
ATGATGATACTGATGATATTTTAAGATGATGCCAGACCACAGGCTGATTTCTGCGTCTTTTGCCGAACGC
AGTGCATGTGCGGTTGTTGTTTTTTGGAATAGTTTCAATTTTCGGACTGTCCGCTTTGATTTCAGTTTCT
TGGCTTATTCAAAAAGCAAAGTAAAGCCAAAAAAGCGAGATGGCAATACCAAATGCGGCAAAACGGTAGT
GGAAGGAAAGGGGTGCGGGGCAGCGGAAGGAAGGGTGGGGCGGGGCGTGGCGGGGTCTGTGGCTGGGCGC
GACGTCACCGACGTTGGAGCCACTCCTTTGACCATGTGTGCGTGTGTGTATTATTCGTGTCTCGCCACTC
GCCGGTTGTTTTTTTCTTTTTATCTCGCTCTCTCTAGCGCCATCTCGTACGCATGCTCAACGCACCGCAT
GTTGCCGTGTCCTTTATGCGTCATTTTGGCTCGAAATAGGCAATTATTTAAACAAAGATTAGTCAACGAA
AACGCTAAAATAAATAAGTCTACAATATGGTTACTTATTGCCATGTGTGTGCAGCCAACGATAGCAACAA
AAGCAACAACACAGTGGCTTTCCCTCTTTCACTTTTTGTTTGCAAGCGCGTGCGAGCAAGACGGCACGAC
CGGCAAACGCAATTACGCTGACAAAGAGCAGACGAAGTTTTGGCCGAAAAACATCAAGGCGCCTGATACG
AATGCATTTGCAATAACAATTGCGATATTTAATATTGTTTATGAAGCTGTTTGACTTCAAAACACACAAA
AAAAAAAATAAAACAAATTATTTGAAAGAGAATTAGGAATCGGACAGCTTATCGTTACGGGCTAACAGCA
CACCGAGACGAAATAGCTTACCTGACGTCACAGCCTCTGGAAGAACTGCCGCCAAGCAGAGAGAGAGAGA
AAAAGAGGGAGAGCAGCTTAGACCGCATGTGCTTGTGTGTGAGGCGTCTCTCTCTTCGTCTCCTGTTTGC
GCAAACGCATAGACTGCACTGAGAAAATCGATTACCTATTTTTTATGAATGAATATTTGCACTATTACTA
TTCAAAACTATTAAGATAGCAATCACATTCAATAGCCAAATACTATACCACCTGAGCGATGCAACGAAAT
GATCAATTTGAGCAAAAATGCTGCATATTTAGGACGGCATCATTATAGAAATGCTTCTTGCTGTGTACTT
TTCTCTCGTCTGGCAGCTGTTTCGCCGTTATTGTTAAAACCGGCTTAAGTTAGGTGTGTTTTCTACGACT
AGTGATGCCCCTACTAGAAGATGTGTGTTGCACAAATGTCCCTGAATAACCAATTTGAAGTGCAGATAGC
AGTAAACGTAAGCTAATATGAATATTATTTAACTGTAATGTTTTAATATCGCTGGACATTACTAATAAAC
CCACTATAAACACATGTACATATGTATGTTTTGGCATACAATGAGTAGTTGGGGAAAAAATGTGTAAAAG
CACCGTGACCATCACAGCATAAAGATAACCAGCTGAAGTATCGAATATGAGTAACCCCCAAATTGAATCA
CATGCCGCAACTGATAGGACCCATGGAAGTACACTCTTCATGGCGATATACAAGACACACACAAGCACGA
ACACCCAGTTGCGGAGGAAATTCTCCGTAAATGAAAACCCAATCGGCGAACAATTCATACCCATATATGG
TAAAAGTTTTGAACGCGACTTGAGAGCGGAGAGCATTGCGGCTGATAAGGTTTTAGCGCTAAGCGGGCTT
TATAAAACGGGCTGCGGGACCAGTTTTCATATCACTACCGTTTGAGTTCTTGTGCTGTGTGGATACTCCT
CCCGACACAAAGCCGCTCCATCAGCCAGCAGTCGTCTAATCCAGAGACCCCGGATCGGGGTACCCAACAT
GGACGCACAAACACGACGACGTGAGCGTCGCGCTGAGAAACAAGCTCAATGGAAAGCTGCAAACGGTGGA
TCTCCTCCAAGCTTGAATTCTATGTACCCATACGATGTTCCAGATTACGCTATGTCCACGGAGCGTGAGC
TGGCTCCCGGTGGGCCAGCTCAGCTCCATCCGCACACGCTGCCGCTGACTTTTCCGGATCTCCAGATGAC
CTCCACCGTGGGCATCATTGGGAAAGTCTACGAGTCACAGTGGACCCCCTCGCCCACTCGGCCTCAGAGT
CCCTCTCAGGCGCAGACTAGCTTCGACACGCTCACATCACCACCAGCGCCCGGCTCGTCGGTCAATCCCA
CCGCCGTCACCAGCCCAAGTGCCCAGAATGTGGCCGCTGGTGGAGCAACTGTGGCCGGTGCAGCAGCAAC
TGCCGCCCAGGTGGCCTCCGCCTTGGGTGCCACCACCGGCAGCGTGACGCCAGCAATTGCCACCGCAACG
CCAGCCACGCAGCCGGATATGCCCGTCTTTACGTGTCCACGACGCCCGAATCTCGGACGAGAGGGTCGCC
CGATTGTGCTGCGCGCCAATCACTTCCAGGTGACAATGCCGCGTGGCTATGTGCATCACTATGACATCAA
TATACAGCCGGACAAGTGTCCGCGAAAGGTGAACCGTGAGATTATCGAGACTATGGTGCATGCCTATAGC
AAGATCTTCGGAGTGCTCAAGCCGGTGTTCGATGGTCGCAACAATCTGTATACCCGCGATCCCCTGCCCA
TTGGCAACGAGCGTCTAGAGCTGGAGGTTACTCTACCCGGCGAGGGCAAAGATCGAATCTTTCGCGTGAC
GATCAAGTGGCAGGCTCAGGTCTCGCTCTTCAATTTGGAGGAAGCTCTCGAAGGCCGCACGCGGCAGATA
CCCTATGATGCCATTTTGGCGCTCGATGTGGTCATGCGCCATCTGCCCAGCATGACGTACACGCCAGTGG
GACGTAGCTTCTTCAGTTCCCCGGAGGGTTACTACCATCCCCTGGGTGGTGGACGCGAGGTTTGGTTCGG
TTTCCATCAGAGCGCAAGGCCCTCGCAGTGGAAGATGATGCTCAATATCGATGTCTCGGCCACCGCTTTC
TACAAGGCTCAACCAGTCATTGACTTCATGTGCGAGGTGCTGGACATTCGCGACATCAACGAGCAGCGCA
AACCGCTCACCGATTCGCAGCGCGTCAAGTTCACCAAAGAAATTAAAGGCCTGAAGATCGAGATCACCCA
CTGCGGCCAGATGCGTGCCGCGGCTCGTGTGTGCAACGTCACTCGCCGCCCCGCTCAGATGCAATCATTC
CCACTGCAGCTGGAGAACGGACAGACCGTAGAGTGCACCGTGGCCAAGTACTTCCTGGACAAGTACCGCA
TGAAATTGCGCTACCCGCACTTGCCCTGCCTGCAGGTTGGCCAAGAGCACAAGCACGCGGCCGCGCCTCT
AGAGGTGTGCAACATTGTGGCCGGACAGCGGTGCATTAAAAAGCTGACCGATATGCAGACGTCGACCATG
ATCAAGGCCACAGCTCGTTCAGCTCCGGATCGTGAGCGTGAGATTAACAACTTGGTAAAGCGCGCCGACT
TCAACAACGATTCGTATGTGCAAGAGTTTGGCCTGACCATCTCCAATTCGATGATGGAGGTACGAGGACG
CGTCTTGCCTCCTCCCAAGCTTCAGTATGGGGGACGTGTGTCTACCGGCCTCACCGGCCAGCAGCTGTTC
CCGCCACAGAACAAGGTGAGCTTGGCCTCGCCCAACCAGGGTGTATGGGATATGCGAGGCAAGCAGTTCT
TCACTGGCGTCGAGATCCGCATCTGGGCCATCGCCTGTTTTGCCCCACAGCGCACGGTGCGCGAGGATGC
GCTGCGTAATTTCACCCAGCAGCTGCAGAAGATCTCAAACGATGCAGGCATGCCGATAATTGGACAGCCG
TGCTTCTGTAAGTACGCCACCGGGCCGGATCAAGTGGAACCCATGTTCCGTTACCTGAAGATCACCTTCC
CCGGCCTGCAACTCGTCGTGGTTGTGCTGCCCGGCAAGACTCCAGTATACGCCGAGGTGAAGCGTGTAGG
TGACACCGTTCTGGGTATGGCCACCCAGTGTGTGCAGGCCAAGAACGTGAACAAGACATCGCCACAGACG
CTCTCTAATCTGTGTCTGAAGATCAACGTCAAGTTGGGCGGCATCAATTCAATTCTGGTCCCCTCCATTC
GGCCAAAGGTCTTCAATGAGCCGGTCATCTTTTTGGGTGCCGATGTGACACACCCACCAGCTGGCGACAA
CAAGAAACCATCGATTGCCGCCGTCGTGGGCTCCATGGATGCCCATCCATCGCGGTATGCCGCCACCGTT
CGCGTACAGCAGCACCGACAGGAGATCATCCAGGAGCTGAGCAGCATGGTGCGCGAGCTGTTGATCATGT
TCTACAAGTCGACGGGCGGCTACAAGCCCCACCGCATCATACTCTATCGTGACGGAGTCTCCGAGGGACA
ATTCCCACATGTCCTGCAACACGAATTGACCGCCATTCGCGAGGCCTGCATTAAGCTAGAGCCAGAGTAT
CGGCCGGGCATCACATTCATTGTGGTGCAGAAGCGCCATCACACTCGACTCTTCTGCGCGGAGAAGAAGG
AGCAGAGCGGCAAATCGGGCAATATTCCCGCAGGCACCACCGTCGATGTGGGCATCACACATCCCACCGA
ATTTGATTTCTATCTATGCAGCCATCAGGGCATCCAGGGCACCAGTCGCCCCTCGCACTACCACGTTCTG
TGGGACGACAATCACTTTGACTCGGACGAGCTGCAGTGCCTCACGTATCAGCTATGCCGTACGTACGTGC
GCTGCACCCGATCCGTCAGTATACCGGCGCCAGCCTACTACGCCCATTTAGTGGCCTTCCGTGCCAGATA
TCATCTGGTGGAGAAGGAGCACGATTCGGGCGAGGGTTCGCACCAGAGCGGCTGCTCAGAGGATCGTACG
CCAGGTGCCATGGCCAGGGCCATCACTGTGCACGCGGATACCAAGAAGGTCATGTACTTTGCCTAACTCG
AGTCTAGAGGGCCCGCGGTTCGAAGGTAAGCCTATCCCTAACCCTCTCCTCGGTCTCGATTCTACGCGTA
CCGGTCATCATCACCATCACCATTGAGTTTAAACCCGCTGATCAGCCTCGACTGTGCCTTCTAAGGCCTG
AGCTCGCTGATCAGCCTCGATCGAGGATCCAGACATGATAAGATACATTGATGAGTTTGGACAAACCACA
ACTAGAATGCAGTGAAAAAAATGCTTTATTTGTGAAATTTGTGATGCTATTGCTTTATTTGTAACCATTA
TAAGCTGCAATAAACAAGTTAACAACAACAATTGCATTCATTTTATGTTTCAGGTTCAGGGGGAGGTGTG
GGAGGTTTTTTAAAGCAAGTAAAACCTCTACAAATGTGGTATGGCTGATTATGATCAGTCGACCGATGCC
CTTGAGAGCCTTCAACCCAGTCAGCTCCTTCCGGTGGGCGCGGGGCATGACTATCGTCGCCGCACTTATG
ACTGTCTTCTTTATCATGCAACTCGTAGGACAGGTGCCGGCAGCGCTCTGGGTCATTTTCGGCGAGGACC
GCTTTCGCTGGAGCGCGACGATGATCGGCCTGTCGCTTGCGGTATTCGGAATCTTGCACGCCCTCGCTCA
AGCCTTCGTCACTGGTCCCGCCACCAAACGTTTCGGCGAGAAGCAGGCCATTATCGCCGGCATGGCGGCC
GACGCGCTGGGCTACGTCTTGCTGGCGTTCGCGACGCGAGGCTGGATGGCCTTCCCCATTATGATTCTTC
TCGCTTCCGGCGGCATCGGGATGCCCGCGTTGCAGGCCATGCTGTCCAGGCAGGTAGATGACGACCATCA
GGGACAGCTTCAAGGATCGCTCGCGGCTCTTACCAGCCAGCAAAAGGCCAGGAACCGTAAAAAGGCCGCG
TTGCTGGCGTTTTTCCATAGGCTCCGCCCCCCTGACGAGCATCACAAAAATCGACGCTCAAGTCAGAGGT
GGCGAAACCCGACAGGACTATAAAGATACCAGGCGTTTCCCCCTGGAAGCTCCCTCGTGCGCTCTCCTGT
TCCGACCCTGCCGCTTACCGGATACCTGTCCGCCTTTCTCCCTTCGGGAAGCGTGGCGCTTTCTCAATGC
TCACGCTGTAGGTATCTCAGTTCGGTGTAGGTCGTTCGCTCCAAGCTGGGCTGTGTGCACGAACCCCCCG
TTCAGCCCGACCGCTGCGCCTTATCCGGTAACTATCGTCTTGAGTCCAACCCGGTAAGACACGACTTATC
GCCACTGGCAGCAGCCACTGGTAACAGGATTAGCAGAGCGAGGTATGTAGGCGGTGCTACAGAGTTCTTG
AAGTGGTGGCCTAACTACGGCTACACTAGAAGGACAGTATTTGGTATCTGCGCTCTGCTGAAGCCAGTTA
CCTTCGGAAAAAGAGTTGGTAGCTCTTGATCCGGCAAACAAACCACCGCTGGTAGCGGTGGTTTTTTTGT
TTGCAAGCAGCAGATTACGCGCAGAAAAAAAGGATCTCAAGAAGATCCTTTGATCTTTTCTACGGGGTCT
GACGCTCAGTGGAACGAAAACTCACGTTAAGGGATTTTGGTCATGAGATTATCAAAAAGGATCTTCACCT
AGATCCTTTTAAATTAAAAATGAAGTTTTAAATCAATCTAAAGTATATATGAGTAAACTTGGTCTGACAG
TTACCAATGCTTAATCAGTGAGGCACCTATCTCAGCGATCTGTCTATTTCGTTCATCCATAGTTGCCTGA
CTCCCCGTCGTGTAGATAACTACGATACGGGAGGGCTTACCATCTGGCCCCAGTGCTGCAATGATACCGC
GAGACCCACGCTCACCGGCTCCAGATTTATCAGCAATAAACCAGCCAGCCGGAAGGGCCGAGCGCAGAAG
TGGTCCTGCAACTTTATCCGCCTCCATCCAGTCTATTAATTGTTGCCGGGAAGCTAGAGTAAGTAGTTCG
CCAGTTAATAGTTTGCGCAACGTTGTTGCCATTGCTGCAGGCATCGTGGTGTCACGCTCGTCGTTTGGTA
TGGCTTCATTCAGCTCCGGTTCCCAACGATCAAGGCGAGTTACATGATCCCCCATGTTGTGCAAAAAAGC
GGTTAGCTCCTTCGGTCCTCCGATCGTTGTCAGAAGTAAGTTGGCCGCAGTGTTATCACTCATGGTTATG
GCAGCACTGCATAATTCTCTTACTGTCATGCCATCCGTAAGATGCTTTTCTGTGACTGGTGAGTACTCAA
CCAAGTCATTCTGAGAATAGTGTATGCGGCGACCGAGTTGCTCTTGCCCGGCGTCAACACGGGATAATAC
CGCGCCACATAGCAGAACTTTAAAAGTGCTCATCATTGGAAAACGTTCTTCGGGGCGAAAACTCTCAAGG
ATCTTACCGCTGTTGAGATCCAGTTCGATGTAACCCACTCGTGCACCCAACTGATCTTCAGCATCTTTTA
CTTTCACCAGCGTTTCTGGGTGAGCAAAAACAGGAAGGCAAAATGCCGCAAAAAAGGGAATAAGGGCGAC
ACGGAAATGTTGAATACTCATACTCTTCCTTTTTCAATATTATTGAAGCATTTATCAGGGTTATTGTCTC
ATGAGCGGATACATATTTGAATGTATTTAGAAAAATAAACAAATAGGGGTTCCGCGCACATTTCCCCGAA
AAGTGCCACCTGACGTCTAAGAAACCATTATTATCATGACATTAACCTATAAAAATAGGCGTATCACGAG
GCCCTTTCGT
